Addgene plasmid #149229: pGBW-m4046783
Purpose: Bacterial expression plasmid for SARS-CoV-2 ORF3a protein
Depositing lab: Ginkgo Bioworks & Benjie Chen.
Backbone
  Vector backbone: ori-013 - marker | cmR
  Backbone size w/o insert (bp): 1462
  Vector type: Bacterial Expression
Growth in bacteria
  Bacterial resistance: Chloramphenicol, 25 μg/mL
  Growth temperature: 30°C
  Growth strain: DH5alpha
  Copy number: High Copy
Gene/Insert
  Gene/Insert name: SARS-CoV-2 ORF3a protein
  Species: Escherichia coli str. K-12 substr. MG1655; Severe acute respiratory syndrome coronavirus 2
  Insert size (bp): 821
  Mutation: Escherichia coli recode 1
  Entrez Gene: ORF3a (a.k.a. GU280_gp03)
  Promoter: Promoter | pT7 ; Operator | lacO ; RBS | T7_rbs ; Start Codon | ATG
  Tag / fusion protein: Cleavable TEV;StrepII (C terminal on backbone)
  Cloning method: Unknown
Resource information
  A portion of this plasmid was derived from a plasmid made by: GinkgoBioworks
Depositor comments: NCBI Reference Sequence: YP_009724391.1 NGS used for QC was performed by Ginkgo and may not fully cover the entire plasmid.
How to cite: pGBW-m4046783 was a gift from Ginkgo Bioworks & Benjie Chen (Addgene plasmid # 149229)
