[The description below was written by a language model from this plasmid's Addgene catalogue record and pLannotate feature annotations shown in this document.]
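Description:
pGBW-m4046783 is a compact bacterial expression plasmid (about 2.6 kb in the sequenced record) for producing the SARS-CoV-2 ORF3a protein in Escherichia coli. It is built on a minimal synthetic backbone of roughly 1.5 kb that carries little beyond a high-copy ColE1/pUC-type origin of replication and a chloramphenicol acetyltransferase (cat) gene driven by its own promoter, so the plasmid is maintained under chloramphenicol selection. A lambda t0 terminator lies downstream of the resistance cassette.

The expression cassette follows the familiar T7/lac design. A T7 promoter is immediately followed by a lac operator, then the strong ribosome binding site from phage T7 gene 10 and an ATG start codon. Transcription therefore requires a host that supplies T7 RNA polymerase, and it is held in check by lac repressor until relieved by IPTG or lactose. No lacI gene is annotated on the plasmid, so repressor would presumably have to come from the host. The ORF3a coding sequence, about 0.8 kb, has been recoded for E. coli codon usage while encoding the viral reference protein. According to the catalogue entry it is fused at its C terminus to a backbone-encoded TEV protease cleavage site and a StrepII tag, which would allow affinity purification on Strep-Tactin-type resins followed by tag removal. These tag elements are not separately called in the feature table.

ORF3a is an accessory protein described as a viroporin that acts at endosomes and lysosomes, with roles in virion egress and disruption of autophagy. The construct is intended for recombinant production of this protein. The depositor notes that the sequencing used for quality control may not cover the entire plasmid.
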