Features (pLannotate 1.2.2; 8 found; start..end, strand, type, name):
     24..42      +  promoter       T7 promoter: promoter for bacteriophage T7 RNA polymerase
     43..67      +  protein_bind   lac operator: The lac repressor binds to the lac operator to inhibit transcription in E. coli. This inhibition can be relieved by adding lactose or isopropyl-β-D-thiogalactopyranoside (IPTG). lac repressor encoded by lacI
     82..104     +  RBS            RBS: efficient ribosome binding site from bacteriophage T7 gene 10 (Olins and Rangwala, 1989)
    112..936     +  CDS            AP3A_SARS2: Experimental evidence at protein level: Swiss-Prot protein existence level 1. Plays a role in virus egress via lysosomal trafficking (PubMed:33157038, PubMed:33422265). Forms homotetrameric ion channels (viroporin) localized at endosomes and lysosomes, that may induce deacidification of lysosomes thereby allowing safe virion egress through lysosomal trafficking (By similarity) (PubMed:33157038, PubMed:33422265). Also blocks formation of autolysosomes through binding and sequestering host TMUB1/HOPS on late endosomes. This prevents fusion of autophagosomes with lysosomes, disrupting autophagy a
   1102..1690    +  rep_origin     ori: high-copy-number ColE1/pMB1/pBR322/pUC origin of replication
   1698..1795    +  promoter       cat promoter: promoter of the E. coli cat gene encoding chloramphenicol acetyltransferase
   1796..2452    +  CDS            cat: CAT_ECOLX - Experimental evidence at protein level: Swiss-Prot protein existence level 1. This enzyme is an effector of chloramphenicol resistance in bacteria. From Escherichia coli. This protein is used as a marker in many commonly used cloning vectors, such as pACYC184.
   2526..2560    +  terminator     lambda t0 terminator: minimal transcription terminator from phage lambda (Scholtissek and Grosse, 1987)
>Addgene plasmid #149229 | pGBW-m4046783 | addgene full sequence | sequence record 296836 | Ginkgo NGS Result
CATCGATCTCGATCCCGCGAAATTAATACGACTCACTATAGGGGAATTGTGAGCGGATAACAATTCCCCT
CTAGAAATAATTTTGTTTAACTTTAAGAAGGAGACTCTTCTATGGACTTGTTTATGCGTATTTTCACAAT
CGGTACGGTGACCCTCAAACAGGGCGAGATCAAGGATGCGACCCCAAGTGACTTCGTTCGCGCTACTGCC
ACTATTCCCATCCAAGCATCTCTGCCTTTTGGGTGGCTTATCGTAGGTGTTGCTCTGCTGGCAGTCTTCC
AGTCGGCGAGCAAAATAATCACCCTAAAAAAGCGTTGGCAGCTGGCTCTGTCTAAAGGCGTACATTTCGT
CTGCAACCTGCTTTTACTGTTCGTTACTGTGTATTCCCACCTGTTGCTGGTTGCCGCTGGACTGGAAGCA
CCGTTTCTGTACTTATACGCTCTGGTTTATTTCTTGCAGAGCATCAATTTTGTGCGGATAATTATGCGCC
TGTGGCTGTGTTGGAAATGCCGTTCAAAAAACCCGCTGCTTTACGATGCGAACTACTTCTTATGCTGGCA
CACCAACTGTTACGATTATTGCATTCCGTATAATTCCGTAACCAGCTCTATCGTTATCACGAGCGGCGAC
GGCACTACTTCCCCAATCAGTGAACATGACTACCAGATTGGTGGTTACACTGAAAAATGGGAGTCTGGCG
TTAAAGATTGTGTGGTACTGCACTCCTATTTCACGTCTGACTACTACCAACTGTACAGCACCCAGCTGTC
GACCGACACAGGTGTCGAACATGTCACTTTTTTCATCTACAACAAGATCGTTGATGAACCGGAGGAACAC
GTTCAGATTCACACCATTGATGGATCATCTGGTGTGGTTAACCCGGTGATGGAACCGATCTATGACGAAC
CCACGACAACCACTTCTGTACCTCTGGAGAACCTGTACTTTCAAAGCTGGAGCCATCCGCAGTTTGAAAA
ATAACCGGCTTATCGGTCAGTTTCACCTGATTTACGTAAAAACCCGCTTCGGCGGGTTTTTGCTTTTGGA
GGGGCAGAAAGATGAATGACTGTCCACGACGCTATACCCAAAAGAAAAAGCTTGAGATCCTTTTTTTCTG
CGCGTAATCTGCTGCTTGCAAACAAAAAAACCACCGCTACCAGCGGTGGTTTGTTTGCCGGATCAAGAGC
TACCAACTCTTTTTCCGAAGGTAACTGGCTTCAGCAGAGCGCAGATACCAAATACTGTTCTTCTAGTGTA
GCCGTAGTTAGGCCACCACTTCAAGAACTCTGTAGCACCGCCTACATACCTCGCTCTGCTAATCCTGTTA
CCAGTGGCTGCTGCCAGTGGCGATAAGTCGTGTCTTACCGGGTTGGACTCAAGACGATAGTTACCGGATA
AGGCGCAGCGGTCGGGCTGAACGGGGGGTTCGTGCACACAGCCCAGCTTGGAGCGAACGACCTACACCGA
ACTGAGATACCTACAGCGTGAGCTATGAGAAAGCGCCACGCTTCCCGAAGGGAGAAAGGCGGACAGGTAT
CCGGTAAGCGGCAGGGTCGGAACAGGAGAGCGCACGAGGGAGCTTCCAGGGGGAAACGCCTGGTATCTTT
ATAGTCCTGTCGGGTTTCGCCACCTCTGACTTGAGCGTCGATTTTTGTGATGCTCGTCAGGGGGGCGGAG
CCTATGGAAATTGATCGGGCACGTAAGAGGTTCCAACTTTCACCATAATGAAATAAGATCACTACCGGGC
GTATTTTTTGAGTTATCGAGATTTTCAGGAGCTAAGGAAGCTAAAATGGAGAAAAAAATCACTGGATATA
CCACCGTTGATATATCCCAATGGCATCGTAAAGAACATTTTGAGGCATTTCAGTCAGTTGCTCAATGTAC
CTATAACCAGACCGTTCAGCTGGATATTACGGCCTTTTTAAAGACCGTAAAGAAAAATAAGCACAAGTTT
TATCCGGCCTTTATTCACATTCTTGCCCGCCTGATGAATGCTCATCCGGAATTTCGTATGGCAATGAAAG
ACGGTGAGCTGGTGATATGGGATAGTGTTCACCCTTGTTACACCGTTTTCCATGAGCAAACTGAAACGTT
TTCATCGCTCTGGAGTGAATACCACGACGATTTCCGGCAGTTTCTACACATATATTCGCAAGATGTGGCG
TGTTACGGTGAAAACCTGGCCTATTTCCCTAAAGGGTTTATTGAGAATATGTTTTTCGTTTCAGCCAATC
CCTGGGTGAGTTTCACCAGTTTTGATTTAAACGTGGCCAATATGGACAACTTCTTCGCCCCCGTTTTCAC
CATGGGCAAATATTATACGCAAGGCGACAAGGTGCTGATGCCGCTGGCGATTCAGGTTCATCATGCCGTT
TGTGATGGCTTCCATGTCGGCAGAATGCTTAATGAATTACAACAGTACTGCGATGAGTGGCAGGGCGGGG
CGTAATTTGATATCGAGCTCGCTTGGACTCCTGTTGATAGATCCAGTAATGACCTCAGAACTCCATCTGG
ATTTGTTCAGAACGCTCGGTTGCCGCCGGGCGTTTTTTATTGGT
